Addgene plasmid #198386: pHR V5-RNF25_IRES-mCherry
Purpose: RNF25 expression
Depositing lab: Jack Taunton. Depositing organization: University of California, San Francisco (UCSF). Publication: An E3 ligase network engages GCN1 to promote the degradation of translation factors on stalled ribosomes. Oltion K, Carelli JD, Yang T, See SK, Wang HY, Kampmann M, Taunton J. Cell. 2023 Jan 19;186(2):346-362.e17. doi: 10.1016/j.cell.2022.12.025. Epub 2023 Jan 12. PubMed 36638793.
Backbone
  Vector backbone: pHR
  Vector type: Mammalian Expression, Lentiviral
  Selectable markers: mCherry
Growth in bacteria
  Bacterial resistance: Ampicillin, 100 μg/mL
  Growth temperature: 37°C
  Growth strain: NEB Stable
  Copy number: High Copy
Gene/Insert
  Gene/Insert name: RNF25 (alt name: AO7)
  Species: H. sapiens (human)
  Entrez Gene: RNF25 (a.k.a. AO7)
  Promoter: EF1A
  Tag / fusion protein: V5 (N terminal on insert)
  Cloning method: Gibson Cloning
Terms and licenses: Academic/Nonprofit Terms; Industry Terms: Not Available to Industry
How to cite: pHR V5-RNF25_IRES-mCherry was a gift from Jack Taunton (Addgene plasmid # 198386 ; http://n2t.net/addgene:198386 ; RRID:Addgene_198386)
