[The description below was written by a language model from this plasmid's Addgene catalogue record and pLannotate feature annotations shown in this document.]
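Description:
pHR V5-RNF25_IRES-mCherry is an HIV-1-derived lentiviral transfer plasmid built on the pHR backbone for expressing human RNF25 (also called AO7), an E3 ubiquitin ligase, in mammalian cells. It is about 12.4 kb and is maintained in E. coli through a high-copy ColE1/pUC-type origin and an ampicillin resistance gene (β-lactamase with its own promoter).

The viral portion runs from a truncated 5' LTR that spans the sequence origin, through the Ψ packaging signal with an adjoining gag fragment, the Rev response element and the cPPT/CTS, to a self-inactivating ΔU3 3' LTR. These elements allow the genomic RNA to be exported, packaged and reverse-transcribed when packaging functions are supplied in trans, while the U3 deletion silences LTR promoter activity after integration.

Between the cPPT and the 3' LTR, the EF-1α promoter drives a single bicistronic transcript. RNF25 carries an N-terminal V5 epitope tag for detection or immunoprecipitation, and it is followed by an EMCV IRES and mCherry. Red fluorescence therefore marks transduced cells and serves as the only mammalian selectable marker, with no drug resistance gene inside the viral cassette. A WPRE downstream of mCherry enhances transcript stability and expression.

Outside the LTRs, the annotation detects legacy backbone remnants. These include an SV40 promoter with gpt fragments, SV40 small t and large T sequences with a poly(A) signal, and fragments of tetracycline resistance, rop, bom and lacI, which appear to be non-functional carry-over.

The stated purpose is RNF25 expression. The associated study concerns an E3 ligase network acting with GCN1 in the degradation of translation factors on stalled ribosomes.
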