Features (pLannotate 1.2.2; 36 found; start..end, strand, type, name):
    228..353     +  misc_feature   HIV-1 Ψ: packaging signal of human immunodeficiency virus type 1
    337..675     +  CDS            HIV-1 gag (fragment): gag protein from human immunodeficiency virus 1; gag
    850..1083    +  misc_feature   RRE: The Rev response element (RRE) of HIV-1 allows for Rev-dependent mRNA export from the nucleus to the cytoplasm.
   1460..1560    +  CDS            Rev (fragment): human immunodeficiency virus 1 (HIV-1) Rev protein; rev; enhances nuclear export of unspliced and incompletely spliced viral mRNAs
   1597..1714    +  misc_feature   cPPT/CTS: central polypurine tract and central termination sequence of HIV-1
   1751..1774    -  misc_feature   MCS (fragment): pBluescript multiple cloning site
   1797..2975    +  promoter       EF-1α promoter: strong constitutive promoter for human elongation factor EF-1α
   3042..3083    +  CDS            V5 tag: epitope tag from simian virus 5
   3084..4460    +  CDS            RNF25: RNF25_HUMAN - Experimental evidence at protein level: Swiss-Prot protein existence level 1. E3 ubiquitin-protein ligase that mediates ubiquitination and subsequent proteasomal degradation of NKD2 (By similarity). Stimulates transcription mediated by NF-kappa-B. From Homo sapiens (Human).
   4465..5051    +  misc_feature   IRES2: internal ribosome entry site (IRES) of the encephalomyocarditis virus (EMCV)
   5052..5759    +  CDS            mCherry: mCherry is a basic (constitutively fluorescent) red fluorescent protein published in 2004, derived from Discosoma sp.. It is reported to be a very rapidly-maturing monomer with low acid sensitivity.
   5811..5841    +  misc_feature   MCS (fragment): pUC18/19 multiple cloning site
   5842..5860    +  misc_feature   MCS (fragment): pBluescript multiple cloning site
   5860..6448    +  misc_feature   WPRE: woodchuck hepatitis virus posttranscriptional regulatory element
   6449..6471    +  misc_feature   MCS (fragment): pBluescript multiple cloning site
   6488..6556    +  CDS            nef (fragment): NEF_HV1Z2 - Experimental evidence at protein level: Swiss-Prot protein existence level 1. Extracellular Nef protein targets CD4(+) T-lymphocytes for apoptosis by interacting with CXCR4 surface receptors. From Human immunodeficiency virus type 1 group M subtype D (isolate Z2/CDC-Z34) (HIV-1).
   6558..6791    +  LTR            3' LTR (ΔU3): self-inactivating 3' long terminal repeat (LTR) from HIV-1
   6816..6834    -  promoter       SP6 promoter: promoter for bacteriophage SP6 RNA polymerase
   7062..7341    +  CDS            TcR (fragment): tetracycline efflux protein; tet; confers resistance to tetracycline
   7342..7390    -  misc_feature   bom (fragment): basis of mobility region from pBR322
   7492..7527    -  CDS            rop (fragment): Rop protein, which maintains plasmids at low copy number; rop
   7622..7726    +  promoter       AmpR promoter: bla
   7727..8587    +  CDS            AmpR: β-lactamase; bla; confers resistance to ampicillin, carbenicillin, and related antibiotics
   8758..9346    +  rep_origin     ori: high-copy-number ColE1/pMB1/pBR322/pUC origin of replication
   9529..9585    +  CDS            lacI (fragment): lac repressor; lacI; The lac repressor binds to the lac operator to inhibit transcription in E. coli. This inhibition can be relieved by adding lactose or isopropyl-β-D-thiogalactopyranoside (IPTG).
   9592..9921    +  promoter       SV40 promoter: SV40 enhancer and early promoter
  10121..10240   +  CDS            gpt (fragment): XGPT_ECOLI - Also known as gpp, gxu. Experimental evidence at protein level: Swiss-Prot protein existence level 1. Purine salvage pathway enzyme that catalyzes the transfer of the ribosyl-5-phosphate group from 5-phospho-alpha-D-ribose 1- diphosphate (PRPP) to the N9 position of the 6-oxopurines guanine and xanthine to form the corresponding ribonucleotides GMP (guanosine 5'- monophosphate) and XMP (xanthosine 5'-monophosphate), with the release of PPi. To a lesser extent, also acts on hypoxanthine (PubMed:9100006, PubMed:3886014). Does not ribophosphorylate adenine (PubMed:3886014). From Esch
  10240..10575   +  CDS            gpt (fragment): XGPT_ECOLI - Also known as gpp, gxu. Experimental evidence at protein level: Swiss-Prot protein existence level 1. Purine salvage pathway enzyme that catalyzes the transfer of the ribosyl-5-phosphate group from 5-phospho-alpha-D-ribose 1- diphosphate (PRPP) to the N9 position of the 6-oxopurines guanine and xanthine to form the corresponding ribonucleotides GMP (guanosine 5'- monophosphate) and XMP (xanthosine 5'-monophosphate), with the release of PPi. To a lesser extent, also acts on hypoxanthine (PubMed:9100006, PubMed:3886014). Does not ribophosphorylate adenine (PubMed:3886014). From Esch
  10670..10975   +  CDS            frsA (fragment): FRSA_ECOLI - Also known as yafA. Experimental evidence at protein level: Swiss-Prot protein existence level 1. Catalyzes the hydrolysis of esters (PubMed:15808744). Displays esterase activity toward pNP-butyrate (PubMed:15808744). May stimulate mixed-acid fermentation by acting as a fermentation/respiration switch that down-regulates respiration and up- regulates fermentation rates (PubMed:15169777). From Escherichia coli (strain K12).
  10979..11053   +  CDS            small t antigen (fragment): SV40 (simian virus 40) small t antigen
  11055..11120   +  intron         small t intron: SV40 (simian virus 40) small t antigen intron
  11250..11270   +  CDS            SV40 NLS: nuclear localization signal of SV40 (simian virus 40) large T antigen
  11589..11672   +  CDS            large T antigen (fragment): large T antigen from SV40 (simian virus 40)
  11695..11829   +  polyA_signal   SV40 poly(A) signal: SV40 polyadenylation signal
  11996..12325   +  CDS            nef (fragment): NEF_HV1BR - Experimental evidence at protein level: Swiss-Prot protein existence level 1. Extracellular Nef protein targets CD4(+) T-lymphocytes for apoptosis by interacting with CXCR4 surface receptors (PubMed:14990729). From Human immunodeficiency virus type 1 group M subtype B (isolate BRU/LAI) (HIV-1).
  12373..181     +  LTR            5' LTR (truncated) (across the origin): truncated 5' long terminal repeat (LTR) from HIV-1
>Addgene plasmid #198386 | pHR V5-RNF25_IRES-mCherry | addgene full sequence | sequence record 390470 | Addgene NGS Result
GGGTCTCTCTGGTTAGACCAGATCTGAGCCTGGGAGCTCTCTGGCTAACTAGGGAACCCACTGCTTAAGC
CTCAATAAAGCTTGCCTTGAGTGCTTCAAGTAGTGTGTGCCCGTCTGTTGTGTGACTCTGGTAACTAGAG
ATCCCTCAGACCCTTTTAGTCAGTGTGGAAAATCTCTAGCAGTGGCGCCCGAACAGGGACTTGAAAGCGA
AAGGGAAACCAGAGGAGCTCTCTCGACGCAGGACTCGGCTTGCTGAAGCGCGCACGGCAAGAGGTGAGGG
GCGGCGACTGGTGAGTACGCCAAAAATTTTGACTAGCGGAGGCTAGAAGGAGAGAGATGGGTGCGAGAGC
GTCAGTATTAAGCGGGGGAGAATTAGATCGCGATGGGAAAAAATTCGGTTAAGGCCAGGGGGAAAGAAAA
AATATAAATTAAAACATATAGTATGGGCAAGCAGGGAGCTAGAACGATTCGCAGTTAATCCTGGCCTGTT
AGAAACATCAGAAGGCTGTAGACAAATACTGGGACAGCTACAACCATCCCTTCAGACAGGATCAGAAGAA
CTTAGATCATTATATAATACAGTAGCAACCCTCTATTGTGTGCATCAAAGGATAGAGATAAAAGACACCA
AGGAAGCTTTAGACAAGATAGAGGAAGAGCAAAACAAAAGTAAGACCACCGCACAGCAAGCGGCCGGCCG
CTGATCTTCAGACCTGGAGGAGGAGATATGAGGGACAATTGGAGAAGTGAATTATATAAATATAAAGTAG
TAAAAATTGAACCATTAGGAGTAGCACCCACCAAGGCAAAGAGAAGAGTGGTGCAGAGAGAAAAAAGAGC
AGTGGGAATAGGAGCTTTGTTCCTTGGGTTCTTGGGAGCAGCAGGAAGCACTATGGGCGCAGCGTCAATG
ACGCTGACGGTACAGGCCAGACAATTATTGTCTGGTATAGTGCAGCAGCAGAACAATTTGCTGAGGGCTA
TTGAGGCGCAACAGCATCTGTTGCAACTCACAGTCTGGGGCATCAAGCAGCTCCAGGCAAGAATCCTGGC
TGTGGAAAGATACCTAAAGGATCAACAGCTCCTGGGGATTTGGGGTTGCTCTGGAAAACTCATTTGCACC
ACTGCTGTGCCTTGGAATGCTAGTTGGAGTAATAAATCTCTGGAACAGATTTGGAATCACACGACCTGGA
TGGAGTGGGACAGAGAAATTAACAATTACACAAGCTTAATACACTCCTTAATTGAAGAATCGCAAAACCA
GCAAGAAAAGAATGAACAAGAATTATTGGAATTAGATAAATGGGCAAGTTTGTGGAATTGGTTTAACATA
ACAAATTGGCTGTGGTATATAAAATTATTCATAATGATAGTAGGAGGCTTGGTAGGTTTAAGAATAGTTT
TTGCTGTACTTTCTATAGTGAATAGAGTTAGGCAGGGATATTCACCATTATCGTTTCAGACCCACCTCCC
AACCCCGAGGGGACCCGACAGGCCCGAAGGAATAGAAGAAGAAGGTGGAGAGAGAGACAGAGACAGATCC
ATTCGATTAGTGAACGGATCTCGACGGTATCGCCAAATGGCAGTATTCATCCACAATTTTAAAAGAAAAG
GGGGGATTGGGGGGTACAGTGCAGGGGAAAGAATAGTAGACATAATAGCAACAGACATACAAACTAAAGA
ATTACAAAAACAAATTACAAAAATTCAAAATTTTCGGGTTTATTACAGGGACAGCAGAGATCCAGTTTGG
ATCGATAAGCTTGATATCGAATTCGGGCCAGATATACGCGTCGTGAGGCTCCGGTGCCCGTCAGTGGGCA
GAGCGCACATCGCCCACAGTCCCCGAGAAGTTGGGGGGAGGGGTCGGCAATTGAACCGGTGCCTAGAGAA
GGTGGCGCGGGGTAAACTGGGAAAGTGATGTCGTGTACTGGCTCCGCCTTTTTCCCGAGGGTGGGGGAGA
ACCGTATATAAGTGCAGTAGTCGCCGTGAACGTTCTTTTTCGCAACGGGTTTGCCGCCAGAACACAGGTA
AGTGCCGTGTGTGGTTCCCGCGGGCCTGGCCTCTTTACGGGTTATGGCCCTTGCGTGCCTTGAATTACTT
CCACCTGGCTGCAGTACGTGATTCTTGATCCCGAGCTTCGGGTTGGAAGTGGGTGGGAGAGTTCGAGGCC
TTGCGCTTAAGGAGCCCCTTCGCCTCGTGCTTGAGTTGAGGCCTGGCCTGGGCGCTGGGGCCGCCGCGTG
CGAATCTGGTGGCACCTTCGCGCCTGTCTCGCTGCTTTCGATAAGTCTCTAGCCATTTAAAATTTTTGAT
GACCTGCTGCGACGCTTTTTTTCTGGCAAGATAGTCTTGTAAATGCGGGCCAAGATCTGCACACTGGTAT
TTCGGTTTTTGGGGCCGCGGGCGGCGACGGGGCCCGTGCGTCCCAGCGCACATGTTCGGCGAGGCGGGGC
CTGCGAGCGCGGCCACCGAGAATCGGACGGGGGTAGTCTCAAGCTGGCCGGCCTGCTCTGGTGCCTGGCC
TCGCGCCGCCGTGTATCGCCCCGCCCTGGGCGGCAAGGCTGGCCCGGTCGGCACCAGTTGCGTGAGCGGA
AAGATGGCCGCTTCCCGGCCCTGCTGCAGGGAGCTCAAAATGGAGGACGCGGCGCTCGGGAGAGCGGGCG
GGTGAGTCACCCACACAAAGGAAAAGGGCCTTTCCGTCCTCAGCCGTCGCTTCATGTGACTCCACGGAGT
ACCGGGCGCCGTCCAGGCACCTCGATTAGTTCTCGAGCTTTTGGAGTACGTCGTCTTTAGGTTGGGGGGA
GGGGTTTTATGCGATGGAGTTTCCCCACACTGAGTGGGTGGAGACTGAAGTTAGGCCAGCTTGGCACTTG
ATGTAATTCTCCTTGGAATTTGCCCTTTTTGAGTTTGGATCTTGGTTCATTCTCAAGCCTCAGACAGTGG
TTCAAAGTTTTTTTCTTCCATTTCAGGTGTCGTGAGGCTAGCGAATTCTCACGCGTCAAGTGGAGCAAGG
CAGGTGGACAGTGGATCCCCGCGGCCGCATGGGTAAGCCTATCCCTAACCCTCTCCTCGGTCTCGATTCT
ACGATGGCGGCGTCTGCGTCTGCAGCTGCAGGGGAGGAGGACTGGGTCCTTCCCTCTGAAGTTGAAGTAT
TGGAGTCCATCTATCTAGATGAACTACAGGTGATTAAAGGAAATGGCAGAACTTCACCATGGGAGATCTA
CATCACTTTGCATCCTGCCACTGCAGAGGACCAGGATTCACAGTATGTCTGCTTCACTCTGGTGCTTCAG
GTCCCAGCAGAGTATCCCCATGAGGTGCCACAGATCTCTATCCGAAATCCCCGAGGACTTTCAGATGAAC
AGATCCACACGATCTTACAGGTGCTGGGCCACGTGGCCAAGGCTGGGCTGGGCACTGCCATGCTGTATGA
ACTCATTGAGAAAGGGAAGGAAATTCTCACAGATAACAACATCCCTCATGGCCAGTGTGTCATCTGCCTC
TATGGTTTCCAGGAGAAGGAGGCCTTTACCAAAACACCCTGTTACCACTACTTCCACTGCCACTGCCTTG
CTCGGTACATCCAGCACATGGAGCAAGAGCTGAAGGCACAAGGACAGGAGCAGGAACAGGAACGGCAGCA
TGCTACAACCAAACAGAAGGCAGTCGGTGTGCAGTGTCCAGTGTGCAGAGAGCCCCTCGTGTATGATCTT
GCCTCACTGAAAGCAGCCCCTGAACCCCAACAGCCCATGGAGCTGTACCAGCCCAGTGCAGAGAGCTTGC
GCCAGCAAGAAGAACGCAAGCGGCTCTACCAGAGGCAGCAGGAGCGGGGGGGAATCATTGACCTTGAGGC
TGAGCGAAACCGATACTTCATCAGCCTTCAGCAGCCTCCTGCCCCTGCGGAACCTGAGTCAGCTGTAGAT
GTCTCCAAAGGATCCCAACCACCCAGCACCCTTGCAGCAGAACTATCCACCTCACCAGCCGTCCAATCCA
CTTTGCCACCTCCTCTGCCTGTGGCGACCCAGCACATATGTGAGAAGATTCCAGGGACCAGGTCAAATCA
GCAAAGGTTGGGCGAAACCCAGAAAGCTATGCTAGATCCCCCCAAGCCCAGTCGAGGTCCCTGGCGACAG
CCCGAACGGAGGCACCCAAAGGGAGGGGAGTGCCACGCCCCTAAAGGTACCCGTGACACCCAGGAACTGC
CACCTCCTGAGGGGCCCCTCAAGGAGCCCATGGACCTAAAGCCAGAACCCCATAGCCAAGGAGTTGAAGG
TCCTCCACAAGAGAAGGGGCCTGGCAGCTGGCAGGGGCCCCCACCCCGCAGGACTCGGGACTGTGTTCGC
TGGGAGCGCTCTAAAGGCCGGACACCCGGTTCTTCCTACCCTCGCCTGCCTCGGGGCCAGGGAGCATACC
GGCCTGGTACTCGGAGGGAGTCCCTGGGCCTGGAATCTAAGGATGGTTCCTAAGCCCCTCTCCCTCCCCC
CCCCCTAACGTTACTGGCCGAAGCCGCTTGGAATAAGGCCGGTGTGCGTTTGTCTATATGTTATTTTCCA
CCATATTGCCGTCTTTTGGCAATGTGAGGGCCCGGAAACCTGGCCCTGTCTTCTTGACGAGCATTCCTAG
GGGTCTTTCCCCTCTCGCCAAAGGAATGCAAGGTCTGTTGAATGTCGTGAAGGAAGCAGTTCCTCTGGAA
GCTTCTTGAAGACAAACAACGTCTGTAGCGACCCTTTGCAGGCAGCGGAACCCCCCACCTGGCGACAGGT
GCCTCTGCGGCCAAAAGCCACGTGTATAAGATACACCTGCAAAGGCGGCACAACCCCAGTGCCACGTTGT
GAGTTGGATAGTTGTGGAAAGAGTCAAATGGCTCTCCTCAAGCGTATTCAACAAGGGGCTGAAGGATGCC
CAGAAGGTACCCCATTGTATGGGATCTGATCTGGGGCCTCGGTACACATGCTTTACATGTGTTTAGTCGA
GGTTAAAAAAACGTCTAGGCCCCCCGAACCACGGGGACGTGGTTTTCCTTTGAAAAACACGATGATAATA
TGGCCACAACCATGGTGAGCAAGGGCGAGGAGGATAACATGGCCATCATCAAGGAGTTCATGCGCTTCAA
GGTGCACATGGAGGGCTCCGTGAACGGCCACGAGTTCGAGATCGAGGGCGAGGGCGAGGGCCGCCCCTAC
GAGGGCACCCAGACCGCCAAGCTGAAGGTGACCAAGGGTGGCCCCCTGCCCTTCGCCTGGGACATCCTGT
CCCCTCAGTTCATGTACGGCTCCAAGGCCTACGTGAAGCACCCCGCCGACATCCCCGACTACTTGAAGCT
GTCCTTCCCCGAGGGCTTCAAGTGGGAGCGCGTGATGAACTTCGAGGACGGCGGCGTGGTGACCGTGACC
CAGGACTCCTCCCTGCAGGACGGCGAGTTCATCTACAAGGTGAAGCTGCGCGGCACCAACTTCCCCTCCG
ACGGCCCCGTAATGCAGAAGAAGACCATGGGCTGGGAGGCCTCCTCCGAGCGGATGTACCCCGAGGACGG
CGCCCTGAAGGGCGAGATCAAGCAGAGGCTGAAGCTGAAGGACGGCGGCCACTACGACGCTGAGGTCAAG
ACCACCTACAAGGCCAAGAAGCCCGTGCAGCTACCCGGCGCCTACAACGTCAACATCAAGTTGGACATCA
CCTCCCACAACGAGGACTACACCATCGTGGAACAGTACGAACGCGCCGAGGGCCGCCACTCCACCGGCGG
CATGGACGAGCTGTACAAGTAAGCGGCCGCAACTCCCACCTGCAACATGCGTGACTGACTGAGGCCGCGA
CTCTAGAGTCGACCTGCAGGCATGCAAGCTTGATATCAAGCTTATCGATAATCAACCTCTGGATTACAAA
ATTTGTGAAAGATTGACTGGTATTCTTAACTATGTTGCTCCTTTTACGCTATGTGGATACGCTGCTTTAA
TGCCTTTGTATCATGCTATTGCTTCCCGTATGGCTTTCATTTTCTCCTCCTTGTATAAATCCTGGTTGCT
GTCTCTTTATGAGGAGTTGTGGCCCGTTGTCAGGCAACGTGGCGTGGTGTGCACTGTGTTTGCTGACGCA
ACCCCCACTGGTTGGGGCATTGCCACCACCTGTCAGCTCCTTTCCGGGACTTTCGCTTTCCCCCTCCCTA
TTGCCACGGCGGAACTCATCGCCGCCTGCCTTGCCCGCTGCTGGACAGGGGCTCGGCTGTTGGGCACTGA
CAATTCCGTGGTGTTGTCGGGGAAATCATCGTCCTTTCCTTGGCTGCTCGCCTGTGTTGCCACCTGGATT
CTGCGCGGGACGTCCTTCTGCTACGTCCCTTCGGCCCTCAATCCAGCGGACCTTCCTTCCCGCGGCCTGC
TGCCGGCTCTGCGGCCTCTTCCGCGTCTTCGCCTTCGCCCTCAGACGAGTCGGATCTCCCTTTGGGCCGC
CTCCCCGCATCGATACCGTCGACCTCGAGGGAATTAATTCGAGCTCGGTACCTTTAAGACCAATGACTTA
CAAGGCAGCTGTAGATCTTAGCCACTTTTTAAAAGAAAAGGGGGGACTGGAAGGGCTAATTCACTCCCAA
CGAAGACAAGATCTGCTTTTTGCTTGTACTGGGTCTCTCTGGTTAGACCAGATCTGAGCCTGGGAGCTCT
CTGGCTAACTAGGGAACCCACTGCTTAAGCCTCAATAAAGCTTGCCTTGAGTGCTTCAAGTAGTGTGTGC
CCGTCTGTTGTGTGACTCTGGTAACTAGAGATCCCTCAGACCCTTTTAGTCAGTGTGGAAAATCTCTAGC
AGCATCTAGAATTAATTCCGTGTATTCTATAGTGTCACCTAAATCGTATGTGTATGATACATAAGGTTAT
GTATTAATTGTAGCCGCGTTCTAACGACAATATGTACAAGCCTAATTGTGTAGCATCTGGCTTACTGAAG
CAGACCCTATCATCTCTCTCGTAAACTGCCGTCAGAGTCGGTTTGGTTGGACGAACCTTCTGAGTTTCTG
GTAACGCCGTCCCGCACCCGGAAATGGTCAGCGAACCAATCAGCAGGGTCATCGCTAGCCAGATCCTCTA
CGCCGGACGCATCGTGGCCGGCATCACCGGCGCCACAGGTGCGGTTGCTGGCGCCTATATCGCCGACATC
ACCGATGGGGAAGATCGGGCTCGCCACTTCGGGCTCATGAGCGCTTGTTTCGGCGTGGGTATGGTGGCAG
GCCCCGTGGCCGGGGGACTGTTGGGCGCCATCTCCTTGCATGCACCATTCCTTGCGGCGGCGGTGCTCAA
CGGCCTCAACCTACTACTGGGCTGCTTCCTAATGCAGGAGTCGCATAAGGGAGAGCGTCGAATGGTGCAC
TCTCAGTACAATCTGCTCTGATGCCGCATAGTTAAGCCAGCCCCGACACCCGCCAACACCCGCTGACGCG
CCCTGACGGGCTTGTCTGCTCCCGGCATCCGCTTACAGACAAGCTGTGACCGTCTCCGGGAGCTGCATGT
GTCAGAGGTTTTCACCGTCATCACCGAAACGCGCGAGACGAAAGGGCCTCGTGATACGCCTATTTTTATA
GGTTAATGTCATGATAATAATGGTTTCTTAGACGTCAGGTGGCACTTTTCGGGGAAATGTGCGCGGAACC
CCTATTTGTTTATTTTTCTAAATACATTCAAATATGTATCCGCTCATGAGACAATAACCCTGATAAATGC
TTCAATAATATTGAAAAAGGAAGAGTATGAGTATTCAACATTTCCGTGTCGCCCTTATTCCCTTTTTTGC
GGCATTTTGCCTTCCTGTTTTTGCTCACCCAGAAACGCTGGTGAAAGTAAAAGATGCTGAAGATCAGTTG
GGTGCACGAGTGGGTTACATCGAACTGGATCTCAACAGCGGTAAGATCCTTGAGAGTTTTCGCCCCGAAG
AACGTTTTCCAATGATGAGCACTTTTAAAGTTCTGCTATGTGGCGCGGTATTATCCCGTATTGACGCCGG
GCAAGAGCAACTCGGTCGCCGCATACACTATTCTCAGAATGACTTGGTTGAGTACTCACCAGTCACAGAA
AAGCATCTTACGGATGGCATGACAGTAAGAGAATTATGCAGTGCTGCCATAACCATGAGTGATAACACTG
CGGCCAACTTACTTCTGACAACGATCGGAGGACCGAAGGAGCTAACCGCTTTTTTGCACAACATGGGGGA
TCATGTAACTCGCCTTGATCGTTGGGAACCGGAGCTGAATGAAGCCATACCAAACGACGAGCGTGACACC
ACGATGCCTGTAGCAATGGCAACAACGTTGCGCAAACTATTAACTGGCGAACTACTTACTCTAGCTTCCC
GGCAACAATTAATAGACTGGATGGAGGCGGATAAAGTTGCAGGACCACTTCTGCGCTCGGCCCTTCCGGC
TGGCTGGTTTATTGCTGATAAATCTGGAGCCGGTGAGCGTGGGTCTCGCGGTATCATTGCAGCACTGGGG
CCAGATGGTAAGCCCTCCCGTATCGTAGTTATCTACACGACGGGGAGTCAGGCAACTATGGATGAACGAA
ATAGACAGATCGCTGAGATAGGTGCCTCACTGATTAAGCATTGGTAACTGTCAGACCAAGTTTACTCATA
TATACTTTAGATTGATTTAAAACTTCATTTTTAATTTAAAAGGATCTAGGTGAAGATCCTTTTTGATAAT
CTCATGACCAAAATCCCTTAACGTGAGTTTTCGTTCCACTGAGCGTCAGACCCCGTAGAAAAGATCAAAG
GATCTTCTTGAGATCCTTTTTTTCTGCGCGTAATCTGCTGCTTGCAAACAAAAAAACCACCGCTACCAGC
GGTGGTTTGTTTGCCGGATCAAGAGCTACCAACTCTTTTTCCGAAGGTAACTGGCTTCAGCAGAGCGCAG
ATACCAAATACTGTTCTTCTAGTGTAGCCGTAGTTAGGCCACCACTTCAAGAACTCTGTAGCACCGCCTA
CATACCTCGCTCTGCTAATCCTGTTACCAGTGGCTGCTGCCAGTGGCGATAAGTCGTGTCTTACCGGGTT
GGACTCAAGACGATAGTTACCGGATAAGGCGCAGCGGTCGGGCTGAACGGGGGGTTCGTGCACACAGCCC
AGCTTGGAGCGAACGACCTACACCGAACTGAGATACCTACAGCGTGAGCTATGAGAAAGCGCCACGCTTC
CCGAAGGGAGAAAGGCGGACAGGTATCCGGTAAGCGGCAGGGTCGGAACAGGAGAGCGCACGAGGGAGCT
TCCAGGGGGAAACGCCTGGTATCTTTATAGTCCTGTCGGGTTTCGCCACCTCTGACTTGAGCGTCGATTT
TTGTGATGCTCGTCAGGGGGGCGGAGCCTATGGAAAAACGCCAGCAACGCGGCCTTTTTACGGTTCCTGG
CCTTTTGCTGGCCTTTTGCTCACATGTTCTTTCCTGCGTTATCCCCTGATTCTGTGGATAACCGTATTAC
CGCCTTTGAGTGAGCTGATACCGCTCGCCGCAGCCGAACGACCGAGCGCAGCGAGTCAGTGAGCGAGGAA
GCGGAAGAGCGCCCAATACGCAAACCGCCTCTCCCCGCGCGTTGGCCGATTCATTAATGCAGCTGTGGAA
TGTGTGTCAGTTAGGGTGTGGAAAGTCCCCAGGCTCCCCAGCAGGCAGAAGTATGCAAAGCATGCATCTC
AATTAGTCAGCAACCAGGTGTGGAAAGTCCCCAGGCTCCCCAGCAGGCAGAAGTATGCAAAGCATGCATC
TCAATTAGTCAGCAACCATAGTCCCGCCCCTAACTCCGCCCATCCCGCCCCTAACTCCGCCCAGTTCCGC
CCATTCTCCGCCCCATGGCTGACTAATTTTTTTTATTTATGCAGAGGCCGAGGCCGCCTCGGCCTCTGAG
CTATTCCAGAAGTAGTGAGGAGGCTTTTTTGGAGGCCTAGGCTTTTGCAAAAAGCTTGGACACAAGACAG
GCTTGCGAGATATGTTTGAGAATACCACTTTATCCCGCGTCAGGGAGAGGCAGTGCGTAAAAAGACGCGG
ACTCATGTGAAATACTGGTTTTTAGTGCGCCAGATCTCTATAATCTCGCGCAACCTATTTTCCCCTCGAA
CACTTTTTAAGCCGTAGATAAACAGGCTGGGACACTTCACATGAGCGAAAAATACATCGTCACCTGGGAC
ATGTTGCAGATCCATGCACGTAAACTCGCAAGCCGACTGATGCCTTCTGAACAATGGAAAGGCATTATTG
CCGTAAGCCGTGGCGGTCTGTACCGGGTGCGTTACTGGCGCGTGAACTGGGTATTCGTCATGTCGATACC
GTTTGTATTTCCAGCTACGATCACGACAACCAGCGCGAGCTTAAAGTGCTGAAACGCGCAGAAGGCGATG
GCGAAGGCTTCATCGTTATTGATGACCTGGTGGATACCGGTGGTACTGCGGTTGCGATTCGTGAAATGTA
TCCAAAAGCGCACTTTGTCACCATCTTCGCAAAACCGGCTGGTCGTCCGCTGGTTGATGACTATGTTGTT
GATATCCCGCAAGATACCTGGATTGAACAGCCGTGGGATATGGGCGTCGTATTCGTCCCGCCAATCTCCG
GTCGCTAATCTTTTCAACGCCTGGCACTGCCGGGCGTTGTTCTTTTTAACTTCAGGCGGGTTACAATAGT
TTCCAGTAAGTATTCTGGAGGCTGCATCCATGACACAGGCAAACCTGAGCGAAACCCTGTTCAAACCCCG
CTTTAAACATCCTGAAACCTCGACGCTAGTCCGCCGCTTTAATCACGGCGCACAACCGCCTGTGCAGTCG
GCCCTTGATGGTAAAACCATCCCTCACTGGTATCGCATGATTAACCGTCTGATGTGGATCTGGCGCGGCA
TTGACCCACGCGAAATCCTCGACGTCCAGGCACGTATTGTGATGAGCGATGCCGAACGTACCGACGATGA
TTTATACGATACGGTGATTGGCTACCGTGGCGGCAACTGGATTTATGAGTGGGCCCCGGATCTTTGTGAA
GGAACCTTACTTCTGTGGTGTGACATAATTGGACAAACTACCTACAGAGATTTAAAGCTCTAAGGTAAAT
ATAAAATTTTTAAGTGTATAATGTGTTAAACTACTGATTCTAATTGTTTGTGTATTTTAGATTCCAACCT
ATGGAACTGATGAATGGGAGCAGTGGTGGAATGCCTTTAATGAGGAAAACCTGTTTTGCTCAGAAGAAAT
GCCATCTAGTGATGATGAGGCTACTGCTGACTCTCAACATTCTACTCCTCCAAAAAAGAAGAGAAAGGTA
GAAGACCCCAAGGACTTTCCTTCAGAATTGCTAAGTTTTTTGAGTCATGCTGTGTTTAGTAATAGAACTC
TTGCTTGCTTTGCTATTTACACCACAAAGGAAAAAGCTGCACTGCTATACAAGAAAATTATGGAAAAATA
TTCTGTAACCTTTATAAGTAGGCATAACAGTTATAATCATAACATACTGTTTTTTCTTACTCCACACAGG
CATAGAGTGTCTGCTATTAATAACTATGCTCAAAAATTGTGTACCTTTAGCTTTTTAATTTGTAAAGGGG
TTAATAAGGAATATTTGATGTATAGTGCCTTGACTAGAGATCATAATCAGCCATACCACATTTGTAGAGG
TTTTACTTGCTTTAAAAAACCTCCCACACCTCCCCCTGAACCTGAAACATAAAATGAATGCAATTGTTGT
TGTTAACTTGTTTATTGCAGCTTATAATGGTTACAAATAAAGCAATAGCATCACAAATTTCACAAATAAA
GCATTTTTTTCACTGCATTCTAGTTGTGGTTTGTCCAAACTCATCAATGTATCTTATCATGTCTGGATCA
ACTGGATAACTCAAGCTAACCAAAATCATCCCAAACTTCCCACCCCATACCCTATTACCACTGCCAATTA
CCTGTGGTTTCATTTACTCTAAACCTGTGATTCCTCTGAATTATTTTCATTTTAAAGAAATTGTATTTGT
TAAATATGTACTACAAACTTAGTAGTTGGAAGGGCTAATTCACTCCCAAAGAAGACAAGATATCCTTGAT
CTGTGGATCTACCACACACAAGGCTACTTCCCTGATTAGCAGAACTACACACCAGGGCCAGGGGTCAGAT
ATCCACTGACCTTTGGATGGTGCTACAAGCTAGTACCAGTTGAGCCAGATAAGGTAGAAGAGGCCAATAA
AGGAGAGAACACCAGCTTGTTACACCCTGTGAGCCTGCATGGGATGGATGACCCGGAGAGAGAAGTGTTA
GAGTGGAGGTTTGACAGCCGCCTAGCATTTCATCACGTGGCCCGAGAGCTGCATCCGGAGTACTTCAAGA
ACTGCTGATATCGAGCTTGCTACAAGGGACTTTCCGCTGGGGACTTTCCAGGGAGGCGTGGCCTGGGCGG
GACTGGGGAGTGGCGAGCCCTCAGATCCTGCATATAAGCAGCTGCTTTTTGCCTGTACT
